>Addgene plasmid #183516 | pαH-rS2d | addgene full sequence | sequence record 362651 | Addgene Partial NGS Result
GGTCGACATTGATTATTGACTAGTTATTAATAGTAATCAATTACGGGGTCATTAGTTCATAGCCCATATA
TGGAGTTCCGCGTTACATAACTTACGGTAAATGGCCCGCCTGGCTGACCGCCCAACGACCCCCGCCCATT
GACGTCAATAATGACGTATGTTCCCATAGTAACGCCAATAGGGACTTTCCATTGACGTCAATGGGTGGAG
TATTTACGGTAAACTGCCCACTTGGCAGTACATCAAGTGTATCATATGCCAAGTACGCCCCCTATTGACG
TCAATGACGGTAAATGGCCCGCCTGGCATTATGCCCAGTACATGACCTTATGGGACTTTCCTACTTGGCA
GTACATCTACGTATTAGTCATCGCTATTACCATGGTCGAGGTGAGCCCCACGTTCTGCTTCACTCTCCCC
ATCTCCCCCCCCTCCCCACCCCCAATTTTGTATTTATTTATTTTTTAATTATTTTGTGCAGCGATGGGGG
CGGGGGGGGGGGGGGGGCGCGCCRGGGGGGGGGGGGGGGGGGGGGGGGGGGGGSGGGGSGRGGSGGRGAG
GKGCGGCGGCAGCCAATCAGAGCGGCGCGCTCCGAAAGTTTCCTTTTATGGCGAGGCGGCGGCGGCGGCG
GCCCTATAAAAAGCGAAGCGCGCGGCGGGCGGGAGTCGCTGCGCGCTGCCTTCGCCCCGTGCCCCGCTCC
GCCGCCGCCTCGCGCCGCCCGCCCCGGCTCTGACTGACCGCGTTACTCCCACAGGTGAGCGGGCGGGACG
GCCCTTCTCCTCCGGGCTGTAATTAGCGCTTGGTTTAATGACGGCTTGTTTCTTTTCTGTGGCTGCGTGA
AAGCCTTGAGGGGCTCCGGGAGGGCCCTTTGTGCGGGGGGAGCGGCTCGGGGGGTGCGTGCGTGTGTGTG
TGCGTGGGGAGCGCCGCGTGCGGCTCCGCGCTGCCCGGCGGCTGTGAGCGCTGCGGGCGCGGCGCGGGGC
TTTGTGCGCTCCGCAGTGTGCGCGAGGGGAGCGCGGCCGGGGGCGGTGCCCCGCGGTGCGGGGGGGGCTG
CGAGGGGAACAAAGGCTGCGTGCGGGGTGTGTGCGTGGGGGGGTGAGCAGGGGGTGTGGGCGCGTCGGTC
GGGCTGCAACCCCCCCTGCACCCCCCTCCCCGAGTTGCTGAGCACGGCCCGGCTTCGGGTGCGGGGCTCC
GTACGGGGCGTGGCGCGGGGCTCGCCGTGCCGGGCGGGGGGTGGCGGCAGGTGGGGGTGCCGGGCGGGGC
GGGGCCGCCTCGGGCCGGGGRGGGCTCGGGGGRGGGGCGCGGCGGCCCCCGGAGCGCCGGCGGCTGTCGA
GGCGCGGCGAGCCGCAGCCATTGCCTTTTATGGTAATCGTGCGAGAGGGCGCAGGGACTTCCTTTGTCCC
AAATCTGTGCGGAGCCGAAATCTGGGAGGCGCCGCCGCACCCCCTCTAGCGGGCGCGGGGCGAAGCGGTG
CGGCGCCGGCAGGAAGGAAATGGGCGGGGAGGGCCTTCGTGCGTCGCCGCGCCGCCGTCCCCTTCTCCCT
CTCCAGCCTCGGGGCTGTCCGCGGGGGGACGGCTGCCTTCGGGGGGGACGGGGCAGGGCGGGGTTCGGCT
TCTGGCGTGTGACCGGCGGCTCTAGCGCCTCTGCTAACCATGTTCATGCCTTCTTCTTTTTCCTACAGCT
CCTGGGCAACGTGCTGGTTGTTGTGCTGTCTCATCATTTTGGCAAAGAATTGCGGCCGTCTCAGGCCGAG
TTCGGTACCGCCACCATGTTCGTGTTCCTGGTGCTCCTGCCTCTGGTGAGCAGCCAGTGCGTGAACCTGA
CCACCCGAACCCAGCTCCCACCAGCCTACACCAACAGCTTTACACGGGGCGTGTACTACCCTGACAAGGT
GTTCAGATCTAGCGTCCTGCACAGCACTCAGGACCTCTTCCTGCCGTTCTTCAGCAACGTGACATGGTTC
CACGCCATCCACGTGAGCGGCACAAACGGAACCAAGCGGTTTGATAACCCCGTCCTGCCATTCAATGATG
GAGTTTACTTCGCCAGTACCGAGAAGAGTAACATCATCCGGGGCTGGATCTTCGGCACCACCCTGGATAG
CAAAACACAGAGCCTCCTGATCGTGAACAATGCCACGAACGTCGTGATCAAGGTGTGCGAGTTCCAGTTT
TGCAATGATCCTTTCCTGGGTGTGTACTACCACAAGAACAACAAGAGCTGGATGGAAAGCGAGTTCAGAG
TCTACAGCAGCGCCAACAACTGCACATTCGAGTACGTCTCTCAGCCTTTTCTGATGGACCTTGAGGGGAA
ACAAGGCAACTTCAAGAACCTGAGAGAATTCGTGTTCAAGAACATCGACGGCTACTTCAAAATCTACTCC
AAGCACACACCCATCAACCTGGTCCGGGACCTCCCTCAGGGCTTCAGCGCCCTGGAACCCCTGGTCGACC
TGCCCATAGGCATCAACATAACGCGGTTCCAAACCCTGCTGGCCCTGCATAGATCCTACCTGACTCCTGG
CGACAGCAGCAGCGGATGGACCGCCGGAGCTGCAGCCTACTATGTGGGCTACCTGCAACCTAGAACCTTC
CTGCTGAAGTACAACGAGAACGGCACAATCACAGACGCCGTCGACTGCGCCCTGGACCCTCTCTCTGAGA
CAAAGTGCACCCTGAAGTCCTTCACCGTGGAAAAGGGCATCTACCAGACCAGCAACTTCCGGGTGCAGCC
TACAGAGAGCATCGTGCGATTTCCAAACATTACCAACCTCTGCCCCTTCGGCGAGGTGTTTAACGCCACA
AGATTTGCCTCCGTTTACGCCTGGAATAGAAAGAGAATCAGCAATTGTGTGGCCGACTACTCCGTGCTGT
ATAACAGCGCCTCTTTCAGCACCTTCAAGTGCTACGGCGTTTGCCCAACAAAGCTGAATGACCTGTGCTT
CACCAACGTGTACGCCGACTCCTTCGTAATTAGAGGCGATGAGGTGCGGCAGATCGCACCAGGCCAGACC
GGTAAGATCGCTGACTACAACTATAAGCTGCCTGATGATTTTACAGGCTGCGTGATCGCCTGGAACTCTA
ACAACCTGGATAGCAAGGTGGGCGGCAACTACAACTACCTGTACCGGCTGTTTCGCAAGTCTAACCTGAA
ACCTTTCGAGAGAGACATCTCCACAGAGATCTACCAGGCCGGTTCTACACCTTGTAACGGGGTGGAAGGC
TTCAACTGTTACTTCCCTCTGCAAAGCTACGGCTTCCAGCCTACCAATGGAGTCGGCTACCAGCCATACC
GGGTGGTCGTGCTGTCCTTCGAGTTACTCCACGCCCCCGCCACCGTCTGCGGTCCTAAGAAGTCCACCAA
TCTGGTTAAGAACAAATGCGTGAACTTCAACTTCAACGGCCTGACCGGGACCGGCGTGCTGACCGAAAGC
AACAAAAAGTTCCTCCCCTTCCAGCAGTTCGGCCGTGATATCGCTGACACCACAGATGCCGTCAGAGATC
CACAGACCCTGGAAATCCTGGATATTACACCCTGCTCCTTCGGAGGAGTTTCTGTGATCACCCCCGGGAC
CAATACCAGCAACCAGGTGGCTGTGCTGTACCAAGATGTTAACTGCACCGAGGTTCCTGTGGCCATCCAC
GCCGATCAGCTGACACCTACTTGGAGAGTGTACTCCACTGGCTCCAATGTGTTCCAGACCAGGGCCGGAT
GTCTGATCGGCGCCGAGCACGTGAATAACAGTTACGAGTGCGACATCCCTATCGGCGCCGGCATCTGTGC
CAGCTACCAGACCCAGACAAACAGCCCTGGGTCTGCTTCCTCTGTAGCTAGCCAGAGCATCATCGCCTAC
ACCATGAGCCTGGGCGCAGAGAACAGCGTGGCCTATTCCAACAACTCTATCGCCATTCCCACCAACTTTA
CAATTAGCGTCACAACAGAGATCCTGCCCGTGAGCATGACCAAGACCAGCGTGGACTGTACAATGTACAT
CTGTGGCGACAGCACTGAATGCAGCAACCTGCTGCTGCAATACGGCTCCTTTTGCACCCAACTGAACCGG
GCGCTGACCGGAATCGCCGTGGAACAGGACAAAAATACCCAGGAGGTGTTCGCCCAAGTGAAGCAGATCT
ACAAGACCCCACCTATCAAGGACTTCGGCGGCTTTAACTTTAGCCAGATTCTCCCTGATCCTTCTAAGCC
TAGCAAGCGGAGCTTTATCGAGGATCTGCTGTTCAACAAGGTCACCCTGGCCGATGCCGGCTTTATCAAA
CAGTATGGCGATTGCCTGGGCGACATAGCCGCCAGAGATCTGATCTGCGCCCAGAAATTCAACGGCCTGA
CAGTTCTCCCACCTCTGCTGACCGACGAGATGATCGCTCAGTACACCTCTGCCCTGCTGGCTGGCACCAT
CACATCTGGGTGGACATTTGGCGCCGGCGCCGCCCTGCAGATCCCCTTTGCCATGCAGATGGCCTATAGA
TTCAACGGAATCGGCGTGACCCAGAACGTGCTGTATGAAAACCAGAAGCTGATCGCTAACCAGTTCAATT
CTGCCATCGGCAAGATCCAGGACTCCCTCTCCTCTACCGCCAGCGCCCTGGGCAAACTGCAGGACGTGGT
GAATCAGAACGCCCAAGCCCTGAACACCCTGGTGAAGCAGCTCAGCAGCAATTTTGGCGCCATCAGCTCT
GTGCTGAACGATATCCTGTCTAGACTGTGCCCTCCAGAAGCCGAAGTCCAGATCGATAGACTGATCACAG
GCAGACTGCAGTCCCTGCAAACCTACGTGACCCAACAGCTGATCAGGGCCGCTGAAATAAGAGCCAGCGC
CAATCTCGCCGCTACCAAGATGTCCGAGTGTGTGCTGGGACAGTCTAAACGCGTTGACTTCTGCGGCAAA
GGCTATCACCTGATGAGCTTCCCCCAGAGCGCGCCGCACGGCGTGGTGTTCCTGCATGTGACATACGTGC
CTGCCCAAGAGAAGAATTTCACAACCGCCCCTGCCATCTGCCACGACGGCAAGGCCCACTTCCCAAGAGA
GGGCGTTTTCGTTTCCAATGGCACACACTGGTTCGTGACACAAAGAAACTTCTACGAACCCCAGATTATC
ACCACCGACAACACCTTCGTGAGTGGCAATTGTGACGTGGTCATCGGAATCGTGAACAACACAGTGTACG
ACCCTCTGCAACCTGAGCTGGACTCTTTTAAGGAAGAGCTGGACAAGTACTTTAAAAACCACACCAGCCC
CGATGTGGACCTGGGCGACATCAGTGGCATTAACGCCAGCGTGGTGAACATCCAAAAGGAAATCGACAGA
CTGAACGAGGTGGCCAAGAACCTGAACGAGTCCCTGATCGACCTGCAGGAGCTCGGCAAATACGAGCAGG
GATCCGGATACATCCCCGAGGCCCCCAGAGATGGCCAGGCCTACGTGCGGAAGGACGGCGAGTGGGTACT
GCTGAGCACATTCCTGGGCAGATCCCTGGAGGTGCTGTTCCAGGGCCCAGGCCATCACCACCATCACCAC
CATCATAGCGCCTGGTCCCACCCCCAGTTCGAGAAGGGCGGCGGTAGTGGAGGGGGCGGATCTGGCGGCT
CAGCTTGGAGCCACCCCCAGTTCGAAAAGTGATAATGACTCGAGCGATAATTCACTCCTCAGGTGCAGGC
TGCCTATCAGAAGGTGGTGGCTGGTGTGGCCAATGCCCTGGCTCACAAATACCACTGAGATCTTTTTCCC
TCTGCCAAAAATTATGGGGACATCATGAAGCCCCTTGAGCATCTGACTTCTGGCTAATAAAGGAAATTTA
TTTTCATTGCAATAGTGTGTTGGAATTTTTTGTGTCTCTCACTCGGAAGGACATATGGGAGGGCAAATCA
TTTAAAACATCAGAATGAGTATTTGGTTTAGAGTTTGGCAACATATGCCCATATGCTGGCTGCCATGAAC
AAAGGTTGGCTATAAAGAGGTCATCAGTATATGAAACAGCCCCCTGCTGTCCATTCCTTATTCCATAGAA
AAGCCTTGACTTGAGGTTAGATTTTTTTTATATTTTGTTTTGTGTTATTTTTTTCTTTAACATCCCTAAA
ATTTTCCTTACATGTTTTACTAGCCAGATTTTTCCTCCTCTCCTGACTACTCCCAGTCATAGCTGTCCCT
CTTCTCTTATGGAGATCCCTCGACCTGCAGCCCAAGCTTGGCGTAATCATGGTCATAGCTGTTTCCTGTG
TGAAATTGTTATCCGCTCACAATTCCACACAACATACGAGCCGGAAGCATAAAGTGTAAAGCCTGGGGTG
CCTAATGAGTGAGCTAACTCACATTAATTGCGTTGCGCTCACTGCCCGCTTTCCAGTCGGGAAACCTGTC
GTGCCAGCGGATCGATCCGCTGCATTAATGAATCGGCCAACGCGCGGGGAGAGGCGGTTTGCGTATTGGG
CGCTCTTCCGCTTCCTCGCTCACTGACTCGCTGCGCTCGGTCGTTCGGCTGCGGCGAGCGGTATCAGCTC
ACTCAAAGGCGGTAATACGGTTATCCACAGAATCAGGGGATAACGCAGGAAAGAACATGTGAGCAAAAGG
CCAGCAAAAGGCCAGGAACCGTAAAAAGGCCGCGTTGCTGGCGTTTTTCCATAGGCTCCGCCCCCCTGAC
GAGCATCACAAAAATCGACGCTCAAGTCAGAGGTGGCGAAACCCGACAGGACTATAAAGATACCAGGCGT
TTCCCCCTGGAAGCTCCCTCGTGCGCTCTCCTGTTCCGACCCTGCCGCTTACCGGATACCTGTCCGCCTT
TCTCCCTTCGGGAAGCGTGGCGCTTTCTCATAGCTCACGCTGTAGGTATCTCAGTTCGGTGTAGGTCGTT
CGCTCCAAGCTGGGCTGTGTGCACGAACCCCCCGTTCAGCCCGACCGCTGCGCCTTATCCGGTAACTATC
GTCTTGAGTCCAACCCGGTAAGACACGACTTATCGCCACTGGCAGCAGCCACTGGTAACAGGATTAGCAG
AGCGAGGTATGTAGGCGGTGCTACAGAGTTCTTGAAGTGGTGGCCTAACTACGGCTACACTAGAAGAACA
GTATTTGGTATCTGCGCTCTGCTGAAGCCAGTTACCTTCGGAAAAAGAGTTGGTAGCTCTTGATCCGGCA
AACAAACCACCGCTGGTAGCGGTGGTTTTTTTGTTTGCAAGCAGCAGATTACGCGCAGAAAAAAAGGATC
TCAAGAAGATCCTTTGATCTTTTCTACGGGGTCTGACGCTCAGTGGAACGAAAACTCACGTTAAGGGATT
TTGGTCATGAGATTATCAAAAAGGATCTTCACCTAGATCCTTTTAAATTAAAAATGAAGTTTTAAATCAA
TCTAAAGTATATATGAGTAAACTTGGTCTGACAGTTACCAATGCTTAATCAGTGAGGCACCTATCTCAGC
GATCTGTCTATTTCGTTCATCCATAGTTGCCTGACTCCCCGTCGTGTAGATAACTACGATACGGGAGGGC
TTACCATCTGGCCCCAGTGCTGCAATGATACCGCGAGACCCACGCTCACCGGCTCCAGATTTATCAGCAA
TAAACCAGCCAGCCGGAAGGGCCGAGCGCAGAAGTGGTCCTGCAACTTTATCCGCCTCCATCCAGTCTAT
TAATTGTTGCCGGGAAGCTAGAGTAAGTAGTTCGCCAGTTAATAGTTTGCGCAACGTTGTTGCCATTGCT
ACAGGCATCGTGGTGTCACGCTCGTCGTTTGGTATGGCTTCATTCAGCTCCGGTTCCCAACGATCAAGGC
GAGTTACATGATCCCCCATGTTGTGCAAAAAAGCGGTTAGCTCCTTCGGTCCTCCGATCGTTGTCAGAAG
TAAGTTGGCCGCAGTGTTATCACTCATGGTTATGGCAGCACTGCATAATTCTCTTACTGTCATGCCATCC
GTAAGATGCTTTTCTGTGACTGGTGAGTACTCAACCAAGTCATTCTGAGAATAGTGTATGCGGCGACCGA
GTTGCTCTTGCCCGGCGTCAATACGGGATAATACCGCGCCACATAGCAGAACTTTAAAAGTGCTCATCAT
TGGAAAACGTTCTTCGGGGCGAAAACTCTCAAGGATCTTACCGCTGTTGAGATCCAGTTCGATGTAACCC
ACTCGTGCACCCAACTGATCTTCAGCATCTTTTACTTTCACCAGCGTTTCTGGGTGAGCAAAAACAGGAA
GGCAAAATGCCGCAAAAAAGGGAATAAGGGCGACACGGAAATGTTGAATACTCATACTCTTCCTTTTTCA
ATATTATTGAAGCATTTATCAGGGTTATTGTCTCATGAGCGGATACATATTTGAATGTATTTAGAAAAAT
AAACAAATAGGGGTTCCGCGCACATTTCCCCGAAAAGTGCCACCTG
Features (pLannotate 1.2.2; 14 found; start..end, strand, type, name):
      5..384     +  enhancer       CMV enhancer: human cytomegalovirus immediate early enhancer
    662..1678    +  intron         chimeric intron: chimera between introns from chicken β-actin and rabbit β-globin
   1676..1753    +  CDS            HBBC_AMMLE (fragment): Experimental evidence at protein level: Swiss-Prot protein existence level 1. Involved in oxygen transport from the lung to the various peripheral tissues. From Ammotragus lervia (Barbary sheep) (Antilope lervia).
   1766..5389    +  CDS            S (fragment): SPIKE_SARS2 - Experimental evidence at protein level: Swiss-Prot protein existence level 1. [Spike glycoprotein]: May down-regulate host tetherin (BST2) by lysosomal degradation, thereby counteracting its antiviral activity. From Severe acute respiratory syndrome coronavirus 2 (2019-nCoV) (SARS-CoV-2).
   5606..5629    +  CDS            Strep-Tag II: peptide that binds Strep-Tactin®, an engineered form of streptavidin
   5651..5725    +  CDS            HBB (fragment): HBB_PONPY - Experimental evidence at transcript level: Swiss-Prot protein existence level 2. Involved in oxygen transport from the lung to the various peripheral tissues. From Pongo pygmaeus (Bornean orangutan).
   5796..5851    +  polyA_signal   β-globin poly(A) signal: rabbit β-globin polyadenylation signal (Gil and Proudfoot, 1987)
   6236..6252    -  protein_bind   lac operator: The lac repressor binds to the lac operator to inhibit transcription in E. coli. This inhibition can be relieved by adding lactose or isopropyl-β-D-thiogalactopyranoside (IPTG). lac repressor encoded by lacI
   6260..6290    -  promoter       lac promoter: promoter for the E. coli lac operon
   6305..6326    -  protein_bind   CAP binding site: CAP binding activates transcription in the presence of cAMP. E. coli catabolite activator protein
   6342..6443    -  CDS            lacI (fragment): LACI_ECOLI - Experimental evidence at protein level: Swiss-Prot protein existence level 1. Repressor of the lactose operon. Binds allolactose as an inducer. From Escherichia coli (strain K12).
   6626..7214    -  rep_origin     ori: high-copy-number ColE1/pMB1/pBR322/pUC origin of replication
   7385..8245    -  CDS            AmpR: β-lactamase; bla; confers resistance to ampicillin, carbenicillin, and related antibiotics
   8246..8350    -  promoter       AmpR promoter: bla
