[The description below was written by a language model from this plasmid's Addgene catalogue record and pLannotate feature annotations shown in this document.]
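Description:
pαH-rS2d is a mammalian expression plasmid built on the pαH backbone, about 8.4 kb in total, for producing a soluble, engineered SARS-CoV-2 spike ectodomain. In bacteria it is maintained as a high-copy plasmid through a ColE1/pUC-type origin and selected with ampicillin via the β-lactamase gene and its own promoter. Remnants of a lac promoter/operator region and a lacI fragment are also annotated in the backbone; these appear to be cloning-vector leftovers rather than functional parts of the expression unit.

The expression cassette begins with the CMV immediate-early enhancer followed by a chimeric chicken β-actin/rabbit β-globin intron, an arrangement characteristic of CAG-type promoters, although the annotation does not call out a core promoter explicitly. Transcription ends at a rabbit β-globin polyadenylation signal, and the short globin "CDS" fragments flagged on either side of the insert most likely reflect globin-derived untranslated sequence.

The 3,624 bp insert encodes spike residues 1–1208, with the furin cleavage site (RRAR, 682–685) replaced by GSAS to prevent S1/S2 processing. It also carries the paired substitutions S383C and D985C, which define the rS2d variant and would be expected to introduce an engineered disulfide. The backbone supplies a C-terminal HRV3C protease site, an 8×His tag and a twin Strep-Tag II for affinity purification and optional tag removal; the automated annotation detected only one Strep-Tag II copy and not the other tag elements.

The construct is intended for expressing recombinant spike in mammalian cells, in the context of work on spike structural diversity. The sequence record is labelled a partial NGS result and is 6 nt longer than the listed size.
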