Addgene plasmid #183516: pαH-rS2d
Purpose: Mammalian cell expression of SARS-CoV-2 Spike protein S-GSAS-rS2d with (682-685) furin side replaced with GSAS and mutation S383C, D985C
Depositing lab: Priyamvada Acharya. Depositing organization: Duke University. Publication: Structural diversity of the SARS-CoV-2 Omicron spike. Gobeil SM, Henderson R, Stalls V, Janowska K, Huang X, May A, Speakman M, Beaudoin E, Manne K, Li D, Parks R, Barr M, Deyton M, Martin M, Mansouri K, Edwards RJ, Eaton A, Montefiori DC, Sempowski GD, Saunders KO, Wiehe K, Williams W, Korber B, Haynes BF, Acharya P. Mol Cell. 2022 Jun 2;82(11):2050-2068.e6. doi: 10.1016/j.molcel.2022.03.028. Epub 2022 Mar 25. PubMed 35447081.
Backbone
  Vector backbone: pαH
  Backbone size w/o insert (bp): 4746
  Total vector size (bp): 8370
  Vector type: Mammalian Expression
Growth in bacteria
  Bacterial resistance: Ampicillin, 100 μg/mL
  Growth temperature: 37°C
  Growth strain: DH5alpha
  Copy number: High Copy
Gene/Insert
  Gene/Insert name: rS2d (alt name: Spike (S-GSAS-rS2d))
  Species: Severe acute respiratory syndrome coronavirus 2
  Insert size (bp): 3624
  Mutation: Ectodomain (AAs 1-1208); 682-685 (furin site = RRAR) replaced with GSAS; S383C, D985C
  Entrez Gene: S (a.k.a. GU280_gp02, spike glycoprotein)
  Tag / fusion protein: HRV3C cleavage site (C terminal on backbone); 8X His tag (C terminal on backbone); 2X Strep-Tag II (C terminal on backbone)
  Cloning method: Gibson Cloning
  Sequencing primers: 5′ Unknown
Resource information
  A portion of this plasmid was derived from a plasmid made by: A portion of this plasmid was derived from a plasmid made by Jason McLellan; see this as a reference: https://www.addgene.org/164566/.
Terms and licenses: Academic/Nonprofit Terms; Industry Terms: Not Available to Industry
Depositor comments: Please visit https://www.biorxiv.org/content/10.1101/2022.01.25.477784v1 for bioRxiv preprint.
How to cite: pαH-rS2d was a gift from Priyamvada Acharya (Addgene plasmid # 183516 ; http://n2t.net/addgene:183516 ; RRID:Addgene_183516)
